>Addgene plasmid #83902 | pLJM5-C234S PHGDH | depositor full sequence | sequence record 160820 | T3 7557..7576 M13-fwd 4770..4787 M13-rev 7519..7539 T7 4741..4761 ColE1 origin 6469..7151 F1 ori 4945..5251 LacZ alpha 4858..492
TATGCCAAGTACGCCCCCTATTGACGTCAATGACGGTAAATGGCCCGCCTGGCATTATGCCCAGTACATG
ACCTTATGGGACTTTCCTACTTGGCAGTACATCTACGTATTAGTCATCGCTATTACCATGGTGATGCGGT
TTTGGCAGTACATCAATGGGCGTGGATAGCGGTTTGACTCACGGGGATTTCCAAGTCTCCACCCCATTGA
CGTCAATGGGAGTTTGTTTTGGCACCAAAATCAACGGGACTTTCCAAAATGTCGTAACAACTCCGCCCCA
TTGACGCAAATGGGCGGTAGGCGTGTACGGTGGGAGGTCTATATAAGCAGAGCTGGTTTAGTGAACCGTC
AGATCCGCTAGCCCAGCAATGGCTTTTGCAAATCTGCGGAAAGTGCTCATCAGTGACAGCCTGGACCCTT
GCTGCCGGAAGATCTTGCAAGATGGAGGGCTGCAGGTGGTGGAAAAGCAGAACCTTAGCAAAGAGGAGCT
GATAGCGGAGCTGCAGGACTGTGAAGGCCTTATTGTTCGCTCTGCCACCAAGGTGACCGCTGATGTCATC
AACGCAGCTGAGAAACTCCAGGTGGTGGGCAGGGCTGGCACAGGTGTGGACAATGTGGATCTGGAGGCCG
CAACAAGGAAGGGCATCTTGGTTATGAACACCCCCAATGGGAACAGCCTCAGTGCCGCAGAACTCACTTG
TGGAATGATCATGTGCCTGGCCAGGCAGATTCCCCAGGCGACGGCTTCGATGAAGGACGGCAAATGGGAG
CGGAAGAAGTTCATGGGAACAGAGCTGAATGGAAAGACCCTGGGAATTCTTGGCCTGGGCAGGATTGGGA
GAGAGGTAGCTACCCGGATGCAGTCCTTTGGGATGAAGACTATAGGGTATGACCCCATCATTTCCCCAGA
GGTCTCGGCCTCCTTTGGTGTTCAGCAGCTGCCCCTGGAGGAGATCTGGCCTCTCTGTGATTTCATCACT
GTGCACACTCCTCTCCTGCCCTCCACGACAGGCTTGCTGAATGACAACACCTTTGCCCAGTGCAAGAAGG
GGGTGCGTGTGGTGAACTCTGCCCGTGGAGGGATCGTGGACGAAGGCGCCCTGCTCCGGGCCCTGCAGTC
TGGCCAGTGTGCCGGGGCTGCACTGGACGTGTTTACGGAAGAGCCGCCACGGGACCGGGCCTTGGTGGAC
CATGAGAATGTCATCAGCTGTCCCCACCTGGGTGCCAGCACCAAGGAGGCTCAGAGCCGCTGTGGGGAGG
AAATTGCTGTTCAGTTCGTGGACATGGTGAAGGGGAAATCTCTCACGGGGGTTGTGAATGCCCAGGCCCT
TACCAGTGCCTTCTCTCCACACACCAAGCCTTGGATTGGTCTGGCAGAAGCTCTGGGGACACTGATGCGA
GCCTGGGCTGGGTCCCCCAAAGGGACCATCCAGGTGATAACACAGGGAACATCCCTGAAGAATGCTGGGA
ACTGCCTAAGCCCCGCAGTCATTGTCGGCCTCCTGAAAGAGGCTTCCAAGCAGGCGGATGTGAACTTGGT
GAACGCTAAGCTGCTGGTGAAAGAGGCTGGCCTCAATGTCACCACCTCCCACAGCCCTGCTGCACCAGGG
GAGCAAGGCTTCGGGGAATGCCTCCTGGCCGTGGCCCTGGCAGGCGCCCCTTACCAGGCTGTGGGCTTGG
TCCAAGGCACTACACCTGTACTGCAGGGGCTCAATGGAGCTGTCTTCAGGCCAGAAGTGCCTCTCCGCAG
GGACCTGCCCCTGCTCCTATTCCGGACTCAGACCTCTGACCCTGCAATGCTGCCTACCATGATTGGCCTC
CTGGCAGAGGCAGGCGTGCGGCTGCTGTCCTACCAGACTTCACTGGTGTCAGATGGGGAGACCTGGCACG
TCATGGGCATCTCCTCCTTGCTGCCCAGCCTGGAAGCGTGGAAGCAGCATGTGACTGAAGCCTTCCAGTT
CCACTTCTAATGAGGTACCATGAATTCTCGACCTCGAGACAAATGGCAGTATTCATCCACAATTTTAAAA
GAAAAGGGGGGATTGGGGGGTACAGTGCAGGGGAAAGAATAGTAGACATAATAGCAACAGACATACAAAC
TAAAGAATTACAAAAACAAATTACAAAAATTCAAAATTTTCGGGTTTATTACAGGGACAGCAGAGATCCA
CTTTGGCCGCGGCTCGAGGGGGTTGGGGTTGCGCCTTTTCCAAGGCAGCCCTGGGTTTGCGCAGGGACGC
GGCTGCTCTGGGCGTGGTTCCGGGAAACGCAGCGGCGCCGACCCTGGGTCTCGCACATTCTTCACGTCCG
TTCGCAGCGTCACCCGGATCTTCGCCGCTACCCTTGTGGGCCCCCCGGCGACGCTTCCTGCTCCGCCCCT
AAGTCGGGAAGGTTCCTTGCGGTTCGCGGCGTGCCGGACGTGACAAACGGAAGCCGCACGTCTCACTAGT
CTCGTGCAGATGGACAGCACCGCTGAGCAATGGAAGCGGGTAGGCCTTTGGGGCAGCGGCCAATAGCAGC
TTTGCTCCTTCGCTTTCTGGGCTCAGAGGCTGGGAAGGGGTGGGTCCGGGGGCGGGCTCAGGGGCGGGCT
CAGGGGCGGGGCGGGCGCCCGAAGGTCCTCCGGAGGCCCGGCATTCTGCACGCTTCAAAAGCGCACGTCT
GCCGCGCTGTTCTCCTCTTCCTCATCTCCGGGCCTTTCGACCTGCATCCCGCCACCATGAAAAAGCCTGA
ACTCACCGCGACGTCTGTCGAGAAGTTTCTGATCGAAAAGTTCGACAGCGTCTCCGACCTGATGCAGCTC
TCGGAGGGCGAAGAATCTCGTGCTTTCAGCTTCGATGTAGGAGGGCGTGGATATGTCCTGCGGGTAAATA
GCTGCGCCGATGGTTTCTACAAAGATCGTTATGTTTATCGGCACTTTGCATCGGCCGCGCTCCCGATTCC
GGAAGTGCTTGACATTGGGGAATTCAGCGAGAGCCTGACCTATTGCATCTCCCGCCGTGCACAGGGTGTC
ACGTTGCAAGACCTGCCTGAAACCGAACTGCCCGCTGTTCTGCAGCCGGTCGCGGAGGCCATGGATGCGA
TCGCTGCGGCCGATCTTAGCCAGACGAGCGGGTTCGGCCCATTCGGACCGCAAGGAATCGGTCAATACAC
TACATGGCGTGATTTCATATGCGCGATTGCTGATCCCCATGTGTATCACTGGCAAACTGTGATGGACGAC
ACCGTCAGTGCGTCCGTCGCGCAGGCTCTCGATGAGCTGATGCTTTGGGCCGAGGACTGCCCCGAAGTCC
GGCACCTCGTGCACGCGGATTTCGGCTCCAACAATGTCCTGACGGACAATGGCCGCATAACAGCGGTCAT
TGACTGGAGCGAGGCGATGTTCGGGGATTCCCAATACGAGGTCGCCAACATCTTCTTCTGGAGGCCGTGG
TTGGCTTGTATGGAGCAGCAGACGCGCTACTTCGAGCGGAGGCATCCGGAGCTTGCAGGATCGCCGCGGC
TCCGGGGCGTATATGCTCCGCATTGGTCTTGACCAACTCTATCAGAGCTTGGTTGACGGCAATTTCGATG
ATGCAGCTTGGGCGCAGGGTCGATGCGACGCAATCGTCCGATCCGGAGCCGGGACTGTCGGGCGTACACA
AATCGCCCGCAGAAGCGCGGCCGTCTGGACCGATGGCTGTGTAGAAGTACTCGCCGATAGTGGAAACCGA
CGCCCCAGCACTCGTCCGAGGGCAAAGGAATAGAGTAGATGCCGACCGAACAAGAGCTGATTTCGAGAAC
GCCTCAGCCAGCAACTCGCGCGAGCCTAGCAAGGCAAATGCGAGAGAACGGCCTTACGCTTGGTGGCACA
GTTCTCGTCCACAGTTCGCTAAGCTCGCTCGGCTGGGTCGCGGGAGGGCCGGTCGCAGTGATTCAGGCCC
TTCTGGATTGTGTTGGTCCCCAGGGCACGATTGTCATGCCCACGCACTCGGGTGATCTGACTGATCCCGC
AGATTGGAGATCGCCGCCCGTGCCTGCCGATTGGGTGCAGATCCGTCGACCTGCAGCCAAGCTCTTTAAG
ACCAATGACTTACAAGGCAGCTGTAGATCTTAGCCACTTTTTAAAAGAAAAGGGGGGACTGGAAGGGCTA
ATTCACTCCCAACGAAGACAAGATCTGCTTTTTGCTTGTACTGGGTCTCTCTGGTTAGACCAGATCTGAG
CCTGGGAGCTCTCTGGCTAACTAGGGAACCCACTGCTTAAGCCTCAATAAAGCTTGCCTTGAGTGCTTCA
AGTAGTGTGTGCCCGTCTGTTGTGTGACTCTGGTAACTAGAGATCCCTCAGACCCTTTTAGTCAGTGTGG
AAAATCTCTAGCAGTAGTAGTTCATGTCATCTTATTATTCAGTATTTATAACTTGCAAAGAAATGAATAT
CAGAGAGTGAGAGGAACTTGTTTATTGCAGCTTATAATGGTTACAAATAAAGCAATAGCATCACAAATTT
CACAAATAAAGCATTTTTTTCACTGCATTCTAGTTGTGGTTTGTCCAAACTCATCAATGTATCTTATCAT
GTCTGGCTCTAGCTATCCCGCCCCTAACTCCGCCCATCCCGCCCCTAACTCCGCCCAGTTCCGCCCATTC
TCCGCCCCATGGCTGACTAATTTTTTTTATTTATGCAGAGGCCGAGGCCGCCTCGGCCTCTGAGCTATTC
CAGAAGTAGTGAGGAGGCTTTTTTGGAGGCCTAGGGACGTACCCAATTCGCCCTATAGTGAGTCGTATTA
CGCGCGCTCACTGGCCGTCGTTTTACAACGTCGTGACTGGGAAAACCCTGGCGTTACCCAACTTAATCGC
CTTGCAGCACATCCCCCTTTCGCCAGCTGGCGTAATAGCGAAGAGGCCCGCACCGATCGCCCTTCCCAAC
AGTTGCGCAGCCTGAATGGCGAATGGG
[124 nt withheld, positions 4928-5051]
C
[91 nt withheld, positions 5053-5143]
A
[49 nt withheld, positions 5145-5193]
CCTTTGACGTTGGAGTCCACGTTCTTT
[37 nt withheld, positions 5221-5257]
ACCCTATCTCGGTCTATTCTTTTGATTTATAAGGGATTTTGCCGATTTCGGCCTATTGGTTAAAAAATGA
GCTGATTTAACAAAAATTTAACGCGAATTTTAACAAAATATTAACGCTTACAATTTAGGTGGCACTTTTC
GGGGAAATGTGCGCGGAACCCCTATTTGTTTATTTTTCTAAATACATTCAAATATGTATCCGCTCATGAG
ACAATAACCCTGATAAATGCTTCAATAATATTGAAAAAGGAAGAGTATGAGTATTCAACATTTCCGTGTC
GCCCTTATTCCCTTTTTTGCGGCATTTTGCCTTCCTGTTTTTGCTCACCCAGAAACGCTGGTGAAAGTAA
AAGATGCTGAAGATCAGTTGGGTGCACGAGTGGGTTACATCGAACTGGATCTCAACAGCGGTAAGATCCT
TGAGAGTTTTCGCCCCGAAGAACGTTTTCCAATGATGAGCACTTTTAAAGTTCTGCTATGTGGCGCGGTA
TTATCCCGTATTGACGCCGGGCAAGAGCAACTCGGTCGCCGCATACACTATTCTCAGAATGACTTGGTTG
AGTACTCACCAGTCACAGAAAAGCATCTTACGGATGGCATGACAGTAAGAGAATTATGCAGTGCTGCCAT
AACCATGAGTGATAACACTGCGGCCAACTTACTTCTGACAACGATCGGAGGACCGAAGGAGCTAACCGCT
TTTTTGCACAACATGGGGGATCATGTAACTCGCCTTGATCGTTGGGAACCGGAGCTGAATGAAGCCATAC
CAAACGACGAGCGTGACACCACGATGCCTGTAGCAATGGCAACAACGTTGCGCAAACTATTAACTGGCGA
ACTACTTACTCTAGCTTCCCGGCAACAATTAATAGACTGGATGGAGGCGGATAAAGTTGCAGGACCACTT
CTGCGCTCGGCCCTTCCGGCTGGCTGGTTTATTGCTGATAAATCTGGAGCCGGTGAGCGTGGGTCTCGCG
GTATCATTGCAGCACTGGGGCCAGATGGTAAGCCCTCCCGTATCGTAGTTATCTACACGACGGGGAGTCA
GGCAACTATGGATGAACGAAATAGACAGATCGCTGAGATAGGTGCCTCACTGATTAAGCATTGGTAACTG
TCAGACCAAGTTTACTCATATATACTTTAGATTGATTTAAAACTTCATTTTTAATTTAAAAGGATCTAGG
TGAAGATCCTTTTTGATAATCTCATGACCAAAATCCCTTAACGTGAGTTTTCGTTCCACTGAGCGTCAGA
CCCCGTAGAAAAGATCAAAGGATCTTCTTGAGATCCTTTTTTTCTGCGCGTAATCTGCTGCTTGCAAACA
AAAAAACCACCGCTACCAGCGGTGGTTTGTTTGCCGGATCAAGAGCTACCAACTCTTTTTCCGAAGGTAA
CTGGCTTCAGCAGAGCGCAGATACCAAATACTGTTCTTCTAGTGTAGCCGTAGTTAGGCCACCACTTCAA
GAACTCTGTAGCACCGCCTACATACCTCGCTCTGCTAATCCTGTTACCAGTGGCTGCTGCCAGTGGCGAT
AAGTCGTGTCTTACCGGGTTGGACTCAAGACGATAGTTACCGGATAAGGCGCAGCGGTCGGGCTGAACGG
GGGGTTCGTGCACACAGCCCAGCTTGGAGCGAACGACCTACACCGAACTGAGATACCTACAGCGTGAGCT
ATGAGAAAGCGCCACGCTTCCCGAAGGGAGAAAGGCGGACAGGTATCCGGTAAGCGGCAGGGTCGGAACA
GGAGAGCGCACGAGGGAGCTTCCAGGGGGAAACGCCTGGTATCTTTATAGTCCTGTCGGGTTTCGCCACC
TCTGACTTGAGCGTCGATTTTTGTGATGCTCGTCAGGGGGGCGGAGCCTATGGAAAAACGCCAGCAACGC
GGCCTTTTTACGGTTCCTGGCCTTTTGCTGGCCTTTTGCTCACATGTTCTTTCCTGCGTTATCCCCTGAT
TCTGTGGATAACCGTATTACCGCCTTTGAGTGAGCTGATACCGCTCGCCGCAGCCGAACGACCGAGCGCA
GCGAGTCAGTGAGCGAGGAAGCGGAAGAGCGCCCAATACGCAAACCGCCTCTCCCCGCGCGTTGGCCGAT
TCATTAATGCAGCTGGCACGACAGGTTTCCCGACTGGAAAGCGGGCAGTGAGCGCAACGCAATTAATGTG
AGTTAGCTCACTCATTAGGCACCCCAGGCTTTACACTTTATGCTTCCGGCTCGTATGTTGTGTGGAATTG
TGAGCGGATAACAATTTCACACAGGAAACAGCTATGACCATGATTACGCCAAGCGCGCAATTAACCCTCA
CTAAAGGGAACAAAAGCTGGAGCTGCAAGCTTAATGTAGTCTTATGCAATACTCTTGTAGTCTTGCAACA
TGGTAACGATGAGTTAGCAACATGCCTTACAAGGAGAGAAAAAGCACCGTGCATGCCGATTGGTGGAAGT
AAGGTGGTACGATCGTGCCTTATTAGGAAGGCAACAGACGGGTCTGACATGGATTGGACGAACCACTGAA
TTGCCGCATTGCAGAGATATTGTATTTAAGTGCCTAGCTCGATACATAAACGGGTCTCTCTGGTTAGACC
AGATCTGAGCCTGGGAGCTCTCTGGCTAACTAGGGAACCCACTGCTTAAGCCTCAATAAAGCTTGCCTTG
AGTGCTTCAAGTAGTGTGTGCCCGTCTGTTGTGTGACTCTGGTAACTAGAGATCCCTCAGACCCTTTTAG
TCAGTGTGGAAAATCTCTAGCAGTGGCGCCCGAACAGGGACTTGAAAGCGAAAGGGAAACCAGAGGAGCT
CTCTCGACGCAGGACTCGGCTTGCTGAAGCGCGCACGGCAAGAGGCGAGGGGCGGCGACTGGTGAGTACG
CCAAAAATTTTGACTAGCGGAGGCTAGAAGGAGAGAGATGGGTGCGAGAGCGTCAGTATTAAGCGGGGGA
GAATTAGATCGCGATGGGAAAAAATTCGGTTAAGGCCAGGGGGAAAGAAAAAATATAAATTAAAACATAT
AGTATGGGCAAGCAGGGAGCTAGAACGATTCGCAGTTAATCCTGGCCTGTTAGAAACATCAGAAGGCTGT
AGACAAATACTGGGACAGCTACAACCATCCCTTCAGACAGGATCAGAAGAACTTAGATCATTATATAATA
CAGTAGCAACCCTCTATTGTGTGCATCAAAGGATAGAGATAAAAGACACCAAGGAAGCTTTAGACAAGAT
AGAGGAAGAGCAAAACAAAAGTAAGACCACCGCACAGCAAGCGGCCGCTGATCTTCAGACCTGGAGGAGG
AGATATGAGGGACAATTGGAGAAGTGAATTATATAAATATAAAGTAGTAAAAATTGAACCATTAGGAGTA
GCACCCACCAAGGCAAAGAGAAGAGTGGTGCAGAGAGAAAAAAGAGCAGTGGGAATAGGAGCTTTGTTCC
TTGGGTTCTTGGGAGCAGCAGGAAGCACTATGGGCGCAGCGTCAATGACGCTGACGGTACAGGCCAGACA
ATTATTGTCTGGTATAGTGCAGCAGCAGAACAATTTGCTGAGGGCTATTGAGGCGCAACAGCATCTGTTG
CAACTCACAGTCTGGGGCATCAAGCAGCTCCAGGCAAGAATCCTGGCTGTGGAAAGATACCTAAAGGATC
AACAGCTCCTGGGGATTTGGGGTTGCTCTGGAAAACTCATTTGCACCACTGCTGTGCCTTGGAATGCTAG
TTGGAGTAATAAATCTCTGGAACAGATTTGGAATCACACGACCTGGATGGAGTGGGACAGAGAAATTAAC
AATTACACAAGCTTAATACACTCCTTAATTGAAGAATCGCAAAACCAGCAAGAAAAGAATGAACAAGAAT
TATTGGAATTAGATAAATGGGCAAGTTTGTGGAATTGGTTTAACATAACAAATTGGCTGTGGTATATAAA
ATTATTCATAATGATAGTAGGAGGCTTGGTAGGTTTAAGAATAGTTTTTGCTGTACTTTCTATAGTGAAT
AGAGTTAGGCAGGGATATTCACCATTATCGTTTCAGACCCACCTCCCAACCCCGAGGGGACCCGACAGGC
CCGAAGGAATAGAAGAAGAAGGTGGAGAGAGAGACAGAGACAGATCCATTCGATTAGTGAACGGATCTCG
ACGGTATCGATCACGAGACTAGCCTCGAGCGGCCGCCCCCTTCACCGAGGGCCTATTTCCCATGATTCCT
TCATATTTGCATATACGATACAAGGCTGTTAGAGAGATAATTGGAATTAATTTGACTGTAAACACAAAGA
TATTAGTACAAAATACGTGACGTAGAAAGTAATAATTTCTTGGGTAGTTTGCAGTTTTAAAATTATGTTT
TAAAATGGACTATCA
Features (pLannotate 1.2.2; 28 found; start..end, strand, type, name):
    131..334     +  promoter       CMV promoter: human cytomegalovirus (CMV) immediate early promoter
    369..1967    +  CDS            PHGDH: SERA_HUMAN - Also known as PGDH3. Experimental evidence at protein level: Swiss-Prot protein existence level 1. Catalyzes the reversible oxidation of 3-phospho-D-glycerate to 3-phosphonooxypyruvate, the first step of the phosphorylated L- serine biosynthesis pathway. Also catalyzes the reversible oxidation of 2-hydroxyglutarate to 2-oxoglutarate and the reversible oxidation of (S)-malate to oxaloacetate. From Homo sapiens (Human).
   2023..2140    +  misc_feature   cPPT/CTS: central polypurine tract and central termination sequence of HIV-1
   2404..2699    +  promoter       PGK promoter (fragment): mouse phosphoglycerate kinase 1 promoter
   2717..3743    +  CDS            HygR (fragment): aminoglycoside phosphotransferase from E. coli; aph(4)-Ia; confers resistance to hygromycin
   4056..4118    +  CDS            nef (fragment): NEF_HV1Z2 - Experimental evidence at protein level: Swiss-Prot protein existence level 1. Extracellular Nef protein targets CD4(+) T-lymphocytes for apoptosis by interacting with CXCR4 surface receptors. From Human immunodeficiency virus type 1 group M subtype D (isolate Z2/CDC-Z34) (HIV-1).
   4120..4353    +  LTR            3' LTR (ΔU3): self-inactivating 3' long terminal repeat (LTR) from HIV-1
   4425..4546    +  polyA_signal   SV40 poly(A) signal: SV40 polyadenylation signal
   4586..4721    +  rep_origin     SV40 ori: SV40 origin of replication
   4742..4760    -  promoter       T7 promoter: promoter for bacteriophage T7 RNA polymerase
   4768..4923    +  CDS            lacZα (fragment): LacZα fragment of β-galactosidase; lacZ fragment
   4928..5356    +  rep_origin     f1 ori (sequence partly withheld): f1 bacteriophage origin of replication; arrow indicates direction of (+) strand synthesis
   5409..5513    +  promoter       AmpR promoter: bla
   5514..6374    +  CDS            AmpR: β-lactamase; bla; confers resistance to ampicillin, carbenicillin, and related antibiotics
   6545..7133    +  rep_origin     ori: high-copy-number ColE1/pMB1/pBR322/pUC origin of replication
   7316..7408    +  CDS            lacI (fragment): lac repressor; lacI; The lac repressor binds to the lac operator to inhibit transcription in E. coli. This inhibition can be relieved by adding lactose or isopropyl-β-D-thiogalactopyranoside (IPTG).
   7421..7442    +  protein_bind   CAP binding site: CAP binding activates transcription in the presence of cAMP. E. coli catabolite activator protein
   7457..7487    +  promoter       lac promoter: promoter for the E. coli lac operon
   7495..7511    +  protein_bind   lac operator: The lac repressor binds to the lac operator to inhibit transcription in E. coli. This inhibition can be relieved by adding lactose or isopropyl-β-D-thiogalactopyranoside (IPTG). lac repressor encoded by lacI
   7556..7574    +  promoter       T3 promoter: promoter for bacteriophage T3 RNA polymerase
   7602..7828    +  promoter       RSV promoter: Rous sarcoma virus enhancer/promoter
   7829..8009    +  LTR            5' LTR (truncated): truncated 5' long terminal repeat (LTR) from HIV-1
   8056..8181    +  misc_feature   HIV-1 Ψ: packaging signal of human immunodeficiency virus type 1
   8165..8528    +  CDS            HIV-1 gag (fragment): gag protein from human immunodeficiency virus 1; gag
   8674..8907    +  misc_feature   RRE: The Rev response element (RRE) of HIV-1 allows for Rev-dependent mRNA export from the nucleus to the cytoplasm.
   9284..9384    +  CDS            Rev (fragment): human immunodeficiency virus 1 (HIV-1) Rev protein; rev; enhances nuclear export of unspliced and incompletely spliced viral mRNAs
   9434..5       +  promoter       U6 promoter (fragment) (across the origin): RNA polymerase III promoter for human U6 snRNA
   9608..130     +  enhancer       CMV enhancer (fragment) (across the origin): human cytomegalovirus immediate early enhancer; contains an 18-bp deletion relative to the standard CMV enhancer
