[The description below was written by a language model from this plasmid's Addgene catalogue record and pLannotate feature annotations shown in this document.]
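Description:
pLJM5-C234S PHGDH is a 9.6 kb lentiviral transfer plasmid for stable overexpression of a point-mutant human phosphoglycerate dehydrogenase in mammalian cells. It is built on the pLJM5 backbone and is propagated in E. coli through a high-copy ColE1/pUC-type origin with ampicillin resistance (β-lactamase). An f1 origin and remnants of a phagemid cloning region (lac promoter/operator, a lacZα fragment, T7 and T3 promoters) are also annotated in the bacterial portion.

The viral genome is laid out as a third-generation, self-inactivating design. An RSV promoter fused to a truncated HIV-1 5' LTR drives genomic RNA production in packaging cells, followed by the Ψ packaging signal with a gag fragment and the Rev response element. The ΔU3 3' LTR disables LTR promoter activity after integration, and an SV40 poly(A) signal and SV40 origin lie downstream of it. Between the LTRs, a CMV enhancer/promoter drives the roughly 1.6 kb PHGDH coding sequence, cloned between NheI and KpnI sites, with cysteine 234 changed to serine by site-directed mutagenesis. No epitope tag is recorded. PHGDH catalyses oxidation of 3-phosphoglycerate, the first step of the phosphorylated serine biosynthesis pathway. A cPPT/CTS element sits after the insert, followed by a mouse PGK promoter driving a hygromycin resistance gene for selection of transduced cells. A short U6 promoter fragment upstream of the CMV enhancer appears to be a backbone remnant.

The associated publication concerns a PHGDH inhibitor and serine synthesis, so the mutant was presumably used in that context. The record does not state the specific reason for the C234S substitution.
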