Addgene plasmid #83902: pLJM5-C234S PHGDH
Purpose: stable overexpression
Depositing lab: David Sabatini. Depositing organization: Whitehead Institute for Biomedical Research. Publication: A PHGDH inhibitor reveals coordination of serine synthesis and one-carbon unit fate. Pacold ME, Brimacombe KR, Chan SH, Rohde JM, Lewis CA, Swier LJ, Possemato R, Chen WW, Sullivan LB, Fiske BP, Cho S, Freinkman E, Birsoy K, Abu-Remaileh M, Shaul YD, Liu CM, Zhou M, Koh MJ, Chung H, Davidson SM, Luengo A, Wang AQ, Xu X, Yasgar A, Liu L, Rai G, Westover KD, Vander Heiden MG, Shen M, Gray NS, Boxer MB, Sabatini DM. Nat Chem Biol. 2016 Jun;12(6):452-8. doi: 10.1038/nchembio.2070. Epub 2016 Apr 25. PubMed 27110680.
Backbone
  Vector backbone: pLJM5
  Backbone size w/o insert (bp): 8010
  Total vector size (bp): 9612
  Vector type: Mammalian Expression, Lentiviral
  Selectable markers: Hygromycin
Growth in bacteria
  Bacterial resistance: Ampicillin, 100 μg/mL
  Growth temperature: 37°C
  Growth strain: NEB Stable
  Copy number: Unknown
Gene/Insert
  Gene/Insert name: Phosphoglycerate dehydrogenase (alt name: PHGDH)
  Species: H. sapiens (human)
  Insert size (bp): 1602
  Mutation: quikchanged cysteine 234 to serine
  GenBank ID: NM_006623.3
  Entrez Gene: PHGDH (a.k.a. 3-PGDH, 3PGDH, HEL-S-113, NLS, NLS1, PDG, PGAD, PGD, PGDH, PHGDHD, SERA)
  Promoter: CMV
  Cloning method: Restriction Enzyme; 5′ cloning site NheI (unknown if destroyed); 3′ cloning site KpnI (unknown if destroyed)
  Sequencing primers: 5′ ATG TCG TAA CAA CTC CGC CCC ATT; 3′ TAG TTT GTA TGT CTG TTG CTA TTA
Terms and licenses: Academic/Nonprofit Terms; Industry Terms: Not Available to Industry
How to cite: pLJM5-C234S PHGDH was a gift from David Sabatini (Addgene plasmid # 83902 ; http://n2t.net/addgene:83902 ; RRID:Addgene_83902)
