>Addgene plasmid #83902 | pLJM5-C234S PHGDH | depositor partial sequence | sequence record 160821 | Foward sequencing data of insert (C234S-PHGDH):
GNGGNATGGGCGTAGCGTGTACGGTGGGAGGTCTATATAAGCAGAGCTGGTTTAGTGAACCGTCAGATCC
GCTAGCCCAGCAATGGCTTTTGCAAATCTGCGGAAAGTGCTCATCAGTGACAGCCTGGACCCTTGCTGCC
GGAAGATCTTGCAAGATGGAGGGCTGCAGGTGGTGGAAAAGCAGAACCTTAGCAAAGAGGAGCTGATAGC
GGAGCTGCAGGACTGTGAAGGCCTTATTGTTCGCTCTGCCACCAAGGTGACCGCTGATGTCATCAACGCA
GCTGAGAAACTCCAGGTGGTGGGCAGGGCTGGCACAGGTGTGGACAATGTGGATCTGGAGGCCGCAACAA
GGAAGGGCATCTTGGTTATGAACACCCCCAATGGGAACAGCCTCAGTGCCGCAGAACTCACTTGTGGAAT
GATCATGTGCCTGGCCAGGCAGATTCCCCAGGCGACGGCTTCGATGAAGGACGGCAAATGGGAGCGGAAG
AAGTTCATGGGAACAGAGCTGAATGGAAAGACCCTGGGAATTCTTGGCCTGGGCAGGATTGGGAGAGAGG
TAGCTACCCGGATGCAGTCCTTTGGGATGAAGACTATAGGGTATGACCCCATCATTTCCCCAGAGGTCTC
GGCCTCCTTTGGTGTTCAGCAGCTGCCCCTGGAGGAGATCTGGCCTCTCTGTGATTTCATCACTGTGCAC
ACTCCTCTCCTGCCCTCCACGACAGGCTTGCTGAATGACAACACCTTTGCCCAGTGCAAGAAGGGGGTGC
GTGTGGTGAACTCTGCCCGTGGAGGGATCGTGGACGATGGCGCCCTGCTCCGGGCCCTGCAGTCTGGCCA
GTGTGCCGGGGCTGCACTGTACGTGTTTACGGAAGAGCCGCCACGGGACCGGGTCTTGGTGGACCATGAG
AATGTCATCAGCTGTCCTCCACCTGGTGCCAGCACCAATGAGGCTCAGANCGCTGTGGGGGAGAAATTGC
TGTCAGGTCGTGGACATGTGAGGGAATCTCTCACGGGGTGTGATGCCAGGCCTACAGTGCTCTCTCACAC
ACAGCTTGNATTGNNNTGNAGAGCTCTGGGNACCTGGATGCGANCCTGGNTGGTCCNANGGNACCATCCA
GGTGGATANCTCANGGANCACT
