>Addgene plasmid #83902 | pLJM5-C234S PHGDH | depositor partial sequence | sequence record 160822 | Reverse sequencing data of insert (C234S-PHGDH):
NNTNCTTCTGCCTGTACCCCCAATCCCCCCTTTTCTTTTAAATTGTGGATGAATACTGCCATTTGTCTCG
AGGTCGAGAATTCATGGTACCTCATTAGAAGTGGAACTGGAAGGCTTCAGTCACATGCTGCTTCCACGCT
TCCAGGCTGGGCAGCAAGGAGGAGATGCCCATGACGTGCCAGGTCTCCCCATCTGACACCAGTGAAGTCT
GGTAGGACAGCAGCCGCACGCCTGCCTCTGCCAGGAGGCCAATCATGGTAGGCAGCATTGCAGGGTCAGA
GGTCTGAGTCCGGAATAGGAGCAGGGGCAGGTCCCTGCGGAGAGGCACTTCTGGCCTGAAGACAGCTCCA
TTGAGCCCCTGCAGTACAGGTGTAGTGCCTTGGACCAAGCCCACAGCCTGGTAAGGGGCGCCTGCCAGGG
CCACGGCCAGGAGGCATTCCCCGAAGCCTTGCTCCCCTGGTGCAGCAGGGCTGTGGGAGGTGGTGACATT
GAGGCCAGCCTCTTTCACCAGCAGCTTAGCGTTCACCAAGTTCACATCCGCCTGCTTGGAAGCCTCTTTC
AGGAGGCCGACAATGACTGCGGGGCTTAGGCAGTTCCCAGCATTCTTCAGGGATGTTCCCTGTGTTATCA
CCTGGATGGTCCCTTTGGGGGACCCAGCCCAGGCTCGCATCAGTGTCCCCAGAGCTTCTGCCAGACCAAT
CCAAGGCTTGGTGTGTGGAGAGAAGGCACTGGTAAGGGCCTGGGCATTCACAACCCCCGTGAGAGATTTC
CCCTTCACCATGTCCACGAACTGAACAGCAATTTCCTCCCCACAGCGGCTCTGAGCCTCCTTGGTGCTGG
CACCCAGGTGGGGACAGCTGATGACATTCTCATGGTTCCACCAAAGCCCGGGTCCCGTGGCGGCTCTTCC
CGTAAACACGTCCAGTGCAGCCCCGGCACACTGGTCAGACTGCAGGTCTCGGAGCAGGCGCCTTCGTCCA
CGATCCCTCCCACGGGCAGAGTCACCACACGCCACCTCCCTCTGCACTGGGCAAGNGTGTCATCAGCCAG
CTGTCTGAGGCAGGAAGGATGTGCACAGTGATGAATCCCGAAGGTCAGATCTCTCAANGGNCAGCTGCTG
AACNCANGAAGNCGANACNCTTGGAATGATNGNNNCNNATAGCTCATCCAAGGACTGCATCCGGGTAGC
