>Addgene plasmid #83902 | pLJM5-C234S PHGDH | addgene partial sequence | sequence record 163211 | CMV-F 5'-CGCAAATGGGCGGTAGGCGTG-3'
AGCAGAGCTGGTTTAGTGAACCGTCAGATCCGCTAGCCCAGCAATGGCTTTTGCAAATCTGCGGAAAGTG
CTCATCAGTGACAGCCTGGACCCTTGCTGCCGGAAGATCTTGCAAGATGGAGGGCTGCAGGTGGTGGAAA
AGCAGAACCTTAGCAAAGAGGAGCTGATAGCGGAGCTGCAGGACTGTGAAGGCCTTATTGTTCGCTCTGC
CACCAAGGTGACCGCTGATGTCATCAACGCAGCTGAGAAACTCCAGGTGGTGGGCAGGGCTGGCACAGGT
GTGGACAATGTGGATCTGGAGGCCGCAACAAGGAAGGGCATCTTGGTTATGAACACCCCCAATGGGAACA
GCCTCAGTGCCGCAGAACTCACTTGTGGAATGATCATGTGCCTGGCCAGGCAGATTCCCCAGGCGACGGC
TTCGATGAAGGACGGCAAATGGGAGCGGAAGAAGTTCATGGGAACAGAGCTGAATGGAAAGACCCTGGGA
ATTCTTGGCCTGGGCAGGATTGGGAGAGAGGTAGCTACCCGGATGCAGTCCTTTGGGATGAAGACTATAG
GGTATGACCCCATCATTTCCCCAGAGGTCTCGGCCTCCTTTGGTGTTCAGCAGCTGCCCCTGGAGGAGAT
CTGGCCTCTCTGTGATTTCATCACTGTGCACACTCCTCTCCTGCCCTCCACGACAGGCTTGCTGAATGAC
AACACCTTTGCCCAGTGCAAGAAGGGGGTGCGTGTGGTGAACTCTGCCCGTGGAGGGATCGTGGACGAAG
GCGCCCTGCTCCGGGCCCTGCAGTCTGGCCAGTGTGCCGGGGCTGCACTGGACGTGTTTACGGAAGAGCC
GCCACGGGACCGGGCCTTGGTGGACCATGAGAATGTCATCAGCTGTCCCCACCTGGGTGCCAGCACCAAG
GAGGCTCAGAGCCGCTGTGGGGAGGAAATTGCTGTTCAGTTCGTGGACATGGTGAAGGGGAAATCTCTCA
CGGGGGTTGTGAATGCCCAGGCCCTTACCAGTGCCTTCTCTCC
