>Addgene plasmid #83902 | pLJM5-C234S PHGDH | addgene partial sequence | sequence record 163212 | pS2-R 5'-TAGTTTGTATGTCTGTTGCTATTA-3'
CCTGCACTGTACCCCCCAATCCCCCCTTTTCTTTTAAAATTGTGGATGAATACTGCCATTTGTCTCGAGG
TCGAGAATTCATGGTACCTCATTAGAAGTGGAACTGGAAGGCTTCAGTCACATGCTGCTTCCACGCTTCC
AGGCTGGGCAGCAAGGAGGAGATGCCCATGACGTGCCAGGTCTCCCCATCTGACACCAGTGAAGTCTGGT
AGGACAGCAGCCGCACGCCTGCCTCTGCCAGGAGGCCAATCATGGTAGGCAGCATTGCAGGGTCAGAGGT
CTGAGTCCGGAATAGGAGCAGGGGCAGGTCCCTGCGGAGAGGCACTTCTGGCCTGAAGACAGCTCCATTG
AGCCCCTGCAGTACAGGTGTAGTGCCTTGGACCAAGCCCACAGCCTGGTAAGGGGCGCCTGCCAGGGCCA
CGGCCAGGAGGCATTCCCCGAAGCCTTGCTCCCCTGGTGCAGCAGGGCTGTGGGAGGTGGTGACATTGAG
GCCAGCCTCTTTCACCAGCAGCTTAGCGTTCACCAAGTTCACATCCGCCTGCTTGGAAGCCTCTTTCAGG
AGGCCGACAATGACTGCGGGGCTTAGGCAGTTCCCAGCATTCTTCAGGGATGTTCCCTGTGTTATCACCT
GGATGGTCCCTTTGGGGGACCCAGCCCAGGCTCGCATCAGTGTCCCCAGAGCTTCTGCCAGACCAATCCA
AGGCTTGGTGTGTGGAGAGAAGGCACTGGTAAGGGCCTGGGCATTCACAACCCCCGTGAGAGATTTCCCC
TTCACCATGTCCACGAACTGAACAGCAATTTCCTCCCCACAGCGGCTCTGAGCCTCCTTGGTGCTGGCAC
CCAGGTGGGGACAGCTGATGACATTCTCATGGTCCACCAAGGCCCGGTCCCGTGGCGGCTCTTCCGTAAA
